Addgene plasmid #218571: pro::EX1-2(intΔMYBs):GFP
Purpose: Transcriptional reporter for ARF7 promoter
Depositing lab: Anthony Bishopp. Depositing organization: University of Nottingham.
Backbone
  Vector backbone: pGGZ003
  Vector type: Plant Expression
Growth in bacteria
  Bacterial resistance: Spectinomycin, 50 μg/mL
  Growth temperature: 37°C
  Growth strain: DH5alpha
  Copy number: High Copy
Gene/Insert
  Gene/Insert name: AT5G20730 (alt name: ARF7)
  Species: A. thaliana (mustard weed)
  Mutation: Mutation genomic sequence 187nt, 188nt from TG to CA; 308nt, 309nt from AC to CT
  Entrez Gene: NPH4 (a.k.a. AT5G20730, ARF7, AUXIN RESPONSE FACTOR 7, AUXIN-REGULATED TRANSCRIPTIONAL ACTIVATOR 7, AUXIN-RESPONSIVE TRANSCRIPTIONAL ACTIVATOR 7, BIP, BIPOSTO, IAA21, IAA23, IAA25, MASSUGU 1, MSG1, NON-PHOTOTROPHIC HYPOCOTYL, T1M15.130, T1M15_130, TIR5, TRANSPORT INHIBITOR RESPONSE 5, indole-3-acetic acid inducible 21, indole-3-acetic acid inducible 23, indole-3-acetic acid inducible 25)
  Cloning method: Golden Gate
Terms and licenses: Academic/Nonprofit Terms; Industry Terms: Not Available to Industry
How to cite: pro::EX1-2(intΔMYBs):GFP was a gift from Anthony Bishopp (Addgene plasmid # 218571 ; http://n2t.net/addgene:218571 ; RRID:Addgene_218571)
