[The description below was written by a language model from this plasmid's Addgene catalogue record and pLannotate feature annotations shown in this document.]
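Description:
pro::EX1-2(intΔMYBs):GFP is a plant expression binary vector built by Golden Gate assembly in the GreenGate destination backbone pGGZ003, intended as a transcriptional reporter for the Arabidopsis thaliana ARF7 (AT5G20730, also known as NPH4) promoter. It is maintained in E. coli at high copy through a ColE1/pUC-type origin and selected with spectinomycin via aadA. A pSa origin is also present, which supports replication in Agrobacterium, and nopaline-type left and right T-DNA border repeats flank the plant cargo, consistent with Agrobacterium-mediated transformation.

The roughly 14.8 kb sequence carries a GFP coding sequence (annotated as yEGFP) followed by the pea rbcS-E9 terminator. About 5 kb upstream of GFP is unannotated, and this region presumably holds the ARF7 regulatory sequence. The construct name suggests promoter plus exons 1–2 with the intervening intron, though the record does not define these boundaries. The recorded mutations are two dinucleotide substitutions in the genomic sequence (positions 187–188 and 308–309), and the "intΔMYBs" label implies that they disrupt putative MYB binding sites in the intron, allowing their contribution to ARF7 expression to be tested against an unmutated reporter.

On the opposite strand, the T-DNA also contains a second fluorescent cassette: a TMV Ω translational enhancer, the small membrane protein RCI2A (LTI6A) followed by tdTomato, apparently a fusion giving a plasma membrane marker, and an OCS terminator, all bracketed by attB1/attB2 sites. No promoter for this cassette is annotated. A hygromycin resistance gene with an OCS terminator provides selection of transformed plants, and its promoter is likewise not annotated.
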