Features (pLannotate 1.2.2; 17 found; start..end, strand, type, name):
    550..568     -  promoter       SP6 promoter: promoter for bacteriophage SP6 RNA polymerase
    618..640     -  misc_feature   LB T-DNA repeat: left border repeat from nopaline C58 T-DNA (truncated)
    767..1202    -  rep_origin     pSa ori: origin of replication from bacterial plasmid pSa
   1207..1308    -  CDS            TRA2_ECOLX (fragment): Protein predicted: Swiss-Prot protein existence level 4. Required for transposition of transposon Tn903. From Escherichia coli.
   1493..2278    +  CDS            aadA: S3AD_SHIFL - Experimental evidence at protein level: Swiss-Prot protein existence level 1. Mediates bacterial resistance to the antibiotics streptomycin and spectinomycin. From Shigella flexneri.
   2452..3040    +  rep_origin     ori: high-copy-number ColE1/pMB1/pBR322/pUC origin of replication
   3131..3155    -  misc_feature   RB T-DNA repeat: right border repeat from nopaline C58 T-DNA
   3251..3958    -  terminator     OCS terminator: octopine synthase terminator
   3977..4001    +  protein_bind   attB2: mutant version of attB; recombination site for the Gateway® BP reaction BP Clonase™
   4021..5448    -  CDS            tdTomato: tdTomato is a basic (constitutively fluorescent) orange fluorescent protein published in 2004, derived from Discosoma sp.. It is reported to be a somewhat slowly-maturing tandem dimer with low acid sensitivity.
   5485..5781    -  CDS            RCI2A: RCI2A_ARATH - Also known as LTI6A. Experimental evidence at transcript level: Swiss-Prot protein existence level 2. From Arabidopsis thaliana (Mouse-ear cress).
   5804..5859    -  misc_feature   TMV Ω: translational enhancer from the tobacco mosaic virus 5'-leader sequence (Gallie et al., 1988)
   5881..5905    -  protein_bind   attB1: mutant version of attB; recombination site for the Gateway® BP reaction BP Clonase™
  11273..11989   +  CDS            yEGFP: yEGFP is a fluorescent protein published in 1997.
  12298..12939   +  terminator     E9 terminator: terminator and polyadenylation signal from the pea rbcS-E9 gene
  13628..14650   +  CDS            HygR: aminoglycoside phosphotransferase from E. coli; aph(4)-Ia; confers resistance to hygromycin
  14658..517     +  terminator     OCS terminator (across the origin): octopine synthase terminator
>Addgene plasmid #218571 | pro::EX1-2(intΔMYBs):GFP | addgene full sequence | sequence record 438725 | Addgene NGS Result
TACCCTACTACTTATATGTACAATATTAAAATGAAAACAATATATTGTGCTGAATAGGTTTATAGCGACA
TCTATGATAGAGCGCCACAATAACAAACAATTGCGTTTTATTATTACAAATCCAATTTTAAAAAAAGCGG
CAGAACCGGTCAAACCTAAAAGACTGATTACATAAATCTTATTCAAATTTCAAAAGTGCCCCAGGGGCTA
GTATCTACGACACACCGAGCGGCGAACTAATAACGCTCACTGAAGGGAACTCCGGTTCCCCGCCGGCGCG
CATGGGTGAGATTCCTTGAAGTTGAGTATTGGCCGTCCGCTCTACCGAAAGTTACGGGCACCATTCAACC
CGGTCCAGCACGGCGGCCGGGTAACCGACTTGCTGCCCCGAGAATTATGCAGCATTTTTTTGGTGTATGT
GGGCCCCAAATGAAGTGCAGGTCAAACCTTGACAGTGACGACAAATCGTTGGGCGGGTCCAGGGCGAATT
TTGCGACAACATGTCGAGGCTCAGCAGGACCGGCATGCAAGCTAGCTTACTAGTGATATTCTATAGTGTC
ACCTAAATGTATTCTAGACCAAGCATGCACAGCTGGCGTTCTCAGCCAGATCCAACGTTACACCACAATA
TATCCTGCCAAGATCTAATTCCGGGGATCGGAAATCCAGAAGCCCGAGAGGTTGCCGCCTTTCGGGCTTT
TTCTTTTTCAAAAAAAAAAATTTATAAAACGATCTGTTGCGGCCGGCCGCCGGGTTGTGGGCAAAGGCGC
TCGACGGTGGGCAACCGCTTGCGGTTGTCCACGGGCGGAGCCGGTGCGCGTAGCGCATTGTCCACAAGCC
AAGGGCGACCAATAATTGATATATATATTCATAATTGAAAAGCTAATTGAACATACTACTTGCTGTAACT
ACTTGCCGGAGCGAGGGGTGTTTGCAAGCTGTTGATCTGAAAGGGCTATTAGCGTTCTCACGTGCCTTTT
TGATTAGCGATTTCACGTGACCTTATTAGCGATTTCACGTACTCCGATTAGCGATTTCACGTACCCTGAT
TAGCGATTTCACGTGGATAGTTTTTGGAGCGGGCCGGAAAGCCCCGTGAATCAAGGCTTTGCGGGGCATT
AGCGGTTTCACGTGGATAACTACCCTCTATCCACAGGCTTCCGGGGATAAAAAAGCCCGCTCGACGGCGG
GCTGTTGGATGGGGATCGCCTGAATCGCCCCATCATCCAGCCAGAAAGTGAGGGAGCCACGGTTGATGAG
AGCTTTGTTGTAGGTGGACCAGTTGGTGATTTTGAACTTTTGCTTTGCCACGGAACGGTCTGCGTTGTCG
GGAAGATGCGTGATCTGATCCTTCAACTCAGCAAAAGTTCGATTTATTCAACAAAGCCACGTTGTGTCTC
AAAATCTCTGATGTTACATTGCACAAGATAAAAATATATCATCATGAACAATAAAACTGTCTGCTTACAT
AAACAGTAATACAAGGGGTGTTATGAGGGAAGCGGTGATCGCCGAAGTATCGACTCAACTATCAGAGGTA
GTTGGCGTCATCGAGCGCCATCTCGAACCGACGTTGCTGGCCGTACATTTGTACGGCTCCGCAGTGGATG
GCGGCCTGAAGCCACACAGTGATATTGATTTGCTGGTTACGGTGACCGTAAGGCTTGATGAAACAACGCG
GCGAGCTTTGATCAACGACCTTTTGGAAACTTCGGCTTCCCCTGGAGAGAGCGAGATTCTCCGCGCTGTA
GAAGTCACCATTGTTGTGCACGACGACATCATTCCGTGGCGTTATCCAGCTAAGCGCGAACTGCAATTTG
GAGAATGGCAGCGCAATGACATTCTTGCAGGTATCTTCGAGCCAGCCACGATCGACATTGATCTGGCTAT
CTTGCTGACAAAAGCAAGAGAACATAGCGTTGCCTTGGTAGGTCCAGCGGCGGAGGAACTCTTTGATCCG
GTTCCTGAACAGGATCTATTTGAGGCGCTAAATGAAACCTTAACGCTATGGAACTCGCCGCCCGACTGGG
CTGGCGATGAGCGAAATGTAGTGCTTACGTTGTCCCGCATTTGGTACAGCGCAGTAACCGGCAAAATCGC
GCCGAAGGATGTCGCTGCCGACTGGGCAATGGAGCGCCTGCCGGCCCAGTATCAGCCCGTCATACTTGAA
GCTAGGCAGGCTTATCTTGGACAAGAAGATCGCTTGGCCTCGCGCGCAGATCAGTTGGAAGAATTTGTTC
ACTACGTGAAAGGCGAGATCACCAAGGTAGTCGGCAAATAATCACTAGACCAATGTTACACATATATACT
TTAGATTGATTTAAAACTTCATTTTTAATTTAAAAGGATCTAGGTGAAGATCCTTTTTGATAATCTCATG
ACCAAAATCCCTTAACGTGAGTTTTCGTTCCACTGAGCGTCAGACCCCGTAGAAAAGATCAAAGGATCTT
CTTGAGATCCTTTTTTTCTGCGCGTAATCTGCTGCTTGCAAACAAAAAAACCACCGCTACCAGCGGTGGT
TTGTTTGCCGGATCAAGAGCTACCAACTCTTCTTCCGAAGGTAACTGGCTTCAGCAGAGCGCAGATACCA
AATACTGTTCTTCTAGTGTAGCCGTAGTTAGGCCACCACTTCAAGAACTCTGTAGCACCGCCTACATACC
TCGCTCTGCTAATCCTGTTACCAGTGGCTGCTGCCAGTGGCGATAAGTCGTGTCTTACCGGGTTGGACTC
AAGACGATAGTTACCGGATAAGGCGCAGCGGTCGGGCTGAACGGGGGGTTCGTGCACACAGCCCAGCTTG
GAGCGAACGACCTACACCGAACTGAGATACCTACAGCGTGAGCTATGAGAAAGCGCCACGCTTCCCGAAG
GGAGAAAGGCGGACAGGTATCCGGTAAGCGGCAGGGTCGGAACAGGAGAGCGCACGAGGGAGCTTCCAGG
GGGAAACGCCTGGTATCTTTATAGTCCTGTCGGGTTTCGCCACCTCTGACTTGAGCGTCGATTTTTGTGA
TGCTCGTCAGGGGGGCGGAGCCTATGGAAAAACGCCAGCAACGCGGCCTTTTTACGGTTCCTGGCCTTTT
GCTGGCCTTTTGCTCACATGAGATCTCAAACAAACACATACAGCGACTTAGTTTACCCGCCAATATATCC
TGTCAAGGCTCGAACTAGGCTCGGACGAAGTAAGCGGCCGCAACCTTAATTAAACACGGCGCGCCAACAG
CGATCGCACCAGGTACCTTGCATGCCGGTCCTGCTGAGCCTCGACATGTTGTCGCAAAATTCGCCCTGGA
CCCGCCCAACGATTTGTCGTCACTGTCAAGGTTTGACCTGCACTTCATTTGGGGCCCACATACACCAAAA
AAATGCTGCATAATTCTCGGGGCAGCAAGTCGGTTACCCGGCCGCCGTGCTGGACCGGGTTGAATGGTGC
CCGTAACTTTCGGTAGAGCGGACGGCCAATACTCAACTTCAAGGAATCTCACCCATGCGCGCCGGCGGGG
AACCGGAGTTCCCTTCAGTGAGCGTTATTAGTTCGCCGCTCGGTGTGTCGTAGATACTAGCCCCTGGGGC
ACTTTTGAAATTTGAATAAGATTTATGTAATCAGTCTTTTAGGTTTGACCGGTTCTGCCGCTTTTTTTAA
AATTGGATTTGTAATAATAAAACGCAATTGTTTGTTATTGTGGCGCTCTATCATAGATGTCGCTATAAAC
CTATTCAGCACAATATATTGTTTTCATTTTAATATTGTACATATAAGTAGTAGGGTACAATCAGTAAATT
GAACGGAGAATATTATTCATAAAAATACGATAGTAACGGGTGATATATTCATTAGAATGAACCGAAACCG
GCGGTAAGGATCTGAGCTACACATGCTCAGGTTTTTTACAACGTGCACAACAGAATTGAAAGCAAATATC
ATGCGATCATAGGCGTCTCGCATATCTCATTAAAGCAGGACTCTAGAGGATCATCAACCACTTTGTACAA
GAAAGCTGGGTCGGCGCGCCCACCCTTTTACTTGTACAACTCGTCCATACCGTAGAGGAAGAGGTGGTGG
CGGCCCTCGGAACGCTCGTACTGTTCGACAATGGTGTAATCCTCGTTGTGGGAGGTAATGTCCAACTTGG
TATCAACGTAGTAATAACCAGGCAATTGAACGGGTTTCTTGGCCATGTAGATGGTCTTAAACTCCACGAG
GTAATGTCCACCGTCCTTCAACTTCAATGCCTGGTGAATCTCGCCCTTCAACACTCCATCGCGGGGATAC
AAGCGCTCTGTTGAAGCCTCCCAGCCCATAGTCTTCTTCTGCATAACTGGGCCGTCTGGTGGGAAATTGG
TTCCACGCATTTTGACCTTGTAGATAAGCGTACCATCTTGAAGGGAGGAGTCTTGGGTGACTGTAACCAA
ACCACCGTCCTCGAAGTTCATAACGCGCTCCCACTTAAATCCTTCTGGGAAAGACAACTTCTTATAATCT
GGAATATCGGCTGGGTGTTTCACGTAAGCCTTGGAACCGTACATAAACTGTGGTGAGAGAATATCCCAAG
CGAAAGGAAGTGGTCCACCCTTGGTGACTTTCAACTTAGCTGTCTGAGTGCCCTCATATGGGCGGCCCTC
ACCCTCTCCTTCGATCTCGAACTCGTGGCCATTCATTGAGCCCTCCATACGGACTTTGAAGCACATAAAC
TCCTTGATCACAGCCATGTTATTATCCTCGGATGAAGCGGTGCCAGAGCTGCCACTACCGGTGCTTCCAG
TACCATGACCCAAGAAAAGGTGATGGCGACCCTCAGACCTCTCATATTGTTCAACGATGGTGTAGTCCTC
GTTGTGGGAGGTGATATCGAGTTTAGTGTCCACGTAGTAATAGCCGGGGAGTTGCACGGGCTTCTTAGCC
ATGTAGATGGTCTTGAACTCCACCAAGTAGTGGCCTCCATCCTTAAGTTTGAGAGCTTGGTGGATTTCAC
CCTTAAGAACGCCGTCTCTTGGGTAAAGCCTCTCAGTGGAGGCTTCCCAACCCATAGTTTTCTTTTGCAT
GACTGGACCATCGGGAGGAAAGTTTGTGCCTCTCATCTTCACCTTGTAGATCAAAGTGCCGTCCTGCAAA
CTAGAATCTTGGGTCACAGTCACAAGACCTCCATCCTCGAAGTTCATGACCCTTTCCCACTTGAAACCCT
CTGGGAAGGACAACTTTTTGTAATCGGGGATGTCAGCAGGATGCTTAACGTATGCCTTAGAGCCATACAT
GAATTGGGGGGACAAGATGTCCCAAGCGAAGGGCAAAGGACCACCCTTAGTCACTTTGAGCTTTGCGGTT
TGGGTGCCCTCGTAGGGTCTACCTTCACCCTCGCCCTCGATCTCGAACTCGTGACCGTTCATGGAACCTT
CCATCCTAACCTTGAATCTCATGAACTCTTTGATAACCTCCTCACCCTTGGAAACCATGGATCGGGCTGC
CGCAGCGGCAGCAGCCGCAGCAGGTTTGGTGAGGACATAAATGGCGTATATGATCCCAGGAATATACCCA
AGTAGCGTCAAAACCAAACATATCCAAAACTCAACCTGCAACAAAATTCATAATTTCAACTTTTAATTTC
TAGTGTGGATAAATGTAAAAAAAGAACCATATTTGACTAAAGTATAAGATTAATTAACCAAAATAAAACT
CAGTCTAAATATGAGAGGAAAGATAAATACCCCGCAACCAAATCTGAGAAAGACACCGAGTGGAGGCAAG
AGGATGGCGATAATAATATCAACGAAAGTAGCTGTACTCATTTTGGTGAAGGGGGCGGCCGCTGTAATTG
TAAATAGTAATTGTAATGTTGTTTGTTGTTTGTTGTTGTTGGTAATTGTTGTAAAAATACGCGGCCGCGG
AGCCTGCTTTTTTGTACAAACTTGTTGATGATCCCTGTTAATCAGAAAAACTCAGATTAATCGACAAATT
CGATCGCACAAACTAGAAACTAACACCAGATCTAGATAGAAATCACAAATCGAAGAGTAATTATTCGACA
AAACTCAAATTATTTGAACAAATCGGATGATATCTATGAAACCCTAATCGAGAATTAAGATGATATCTAA
CGATCAAACCCAGAAAATCGTCTTCGATCTAAGATTAACAGAATCTAAACCAAAGAACATATACGAAATT
GGGATCGAACGAAAACAAAATCGAAGATTTTGAGAGAATAAGGAACACAGAAATTTACCTTGATCACGGT
AGAGAGAATTGAGAGAAAGTTTTTAAGATTTTGAGAAATTGAAATCTGAATTGTGAAGAAGAAGAGCTCT
TTGGGTATTGTTTTATAGAAGAAGAAGAAGAAAAGACGAGGACGACTAGGTCACGAGAAAGCTAAGGCGG
TGAAGCAATAGCTAATAATAAAATGACACGTGTATTGAGCGTTGTTTACACGCAAAGTTGTTTTTGGCTA
ATTGCCTTATTTTTAGGTTGAGGAAAAGTATTTGTGCTTTGAGTTGATAAACACGACTCGTGTGTGCCGG
CTGCAACCACTTTGACGCCGTTTATTACTGACTCGTCGACAACCACAATTTCTAACGGTCGTCATAAGAT
CCAGCCGTTGAGATTTAACGATCGTTACGATTTATATTTTTTTAGCATTATCGTTTTATTTTTTAAATAT
ACGGTGGAGCTGAAAATTGGCAATAATTGAACCGTGGGTCCCACTGCATTGAAGCGTATTTCGTATTTTC
TAGAATTCTTCGTGCTTTATTTCTTTTCCTTTTTGTTTTTTTTTGCCATTTATCTAATGCAAGTGGGCTT
ATAAAATCAGTGAATTTCTTGGAAAAGTAACTTCTTTATCGTATAACATATTGTGAAATTATCCATTTCT
TTTAATTTTTTAGTGTTATTGGATATTTTTGTATGATTATTGATTTGCATAGGATAATGACTTTTGTATC
AAGTTGGTGAACAAGTCTCGTTAAAAAAGGCAAGTGGTTTGGTGACTCGATTTATTCTTGTTATTTAATT
CATATATCAATGGATCTTATTTGGGGCCTGGTCCATATTTAACACTCGTGTTCAGTCCAATGACCAATAA
TATTTTTTCATTAATAACAATGTAACAAGAATGATACACAAAACATTCTTTGAATAAGTTCGCTATGAAG
AAGGGAACTTATCCGGTCCTAGATCATCAGTTCATACAAACCTCCATAGAGTTCAACATCTTAAACAAGA
ATATCCTGATCTGAAGAATGTGGAGGCTTTAGTCCCTTGGATACTTGGGAGGCTGTGGAAGAACAGAAAC
GAGCTGGTGCTTAAAGGGAGGGAATTTGGAACCAATGAGGTATTAGTAAGGACACAAGAAGATGCAGATG
AGTGGATTAGAAGGAAAGAGGCTCAGAATGTAAGGAAAGCACCAACCACAACACCGTCGGGACAGACGAG
AAACATGGGAAGCTCCACCACAATCTTGGGTTAAGTGCAACTTTGATGGGGCATGGCCAACAGAAGGATT
AAAATGTGGCTTAGGGTGGGTGCTTCGCGATCATACAGGGAAGGTGTTATGGTTAGGTGCAAGAGCTGTG
GTAAAAGTAAGAAGCGTGCTGGAAGTAGAAGTGGAGGCTCTTAGATGGGCTGTGCTGTCATTATCCCGAT
TCAATTATAGGAAGATCATTTTTGAGGTGGATTCTCAGCAACTTGTGTCTTTGGTTACATGAAAGTTATG
CTTGTCAAGTCTCAATCCAATTATCCAAGACATAAAGTATCTACTTAGCAAGTTTGAGGATTTTATGCTT
GTGCATACAAGCCGAGAAGGAAATGGAGTGGCAGATAGAATAGCTAAGGAATCTCTTTCTTTTGAGAATT
ATGATCTAAAGTTGTATTCTATTGTACCAATTTGGGTTAAAAGCTCTGTTGAGCTAGACTCATATGCATA
CCTAAGAGATGTCGCAAACCAGCTCATGTCACCAAACAACAATTAGAGCCAATGTGAAATGGGGTGGGAG
TGTGACCACGTCAGGTGGGATTTGCCGTGAGAGGCCCTTCTTTATTGTTTGTTCCTTTTTCTTCAATTAT
TATTTTCAATAATAATGTAATTAAACTTATCATCAAATACAAATATTCGATAAATTAAAGGATCCTCTAC
AAGAAATATGAATATTGATAACACATAAGAATAGCAAAATTTTTGTAACTATTATTAAAAATAATATTCG
AGATTTGTTAACCATAGTATAACATTTGTAAACCACTAAACATAAAAGTAACGAGAAAATCTCCTAAAGC
AAAGTAACGTTTCTCTATATTTAGCGTTTTACAAAATTTATGTTAAAAAATTATGTTTAGCGTTTTACAA
AAATTATGCTAGAAAAGTTTATGTTTAGCGGAAATCTAAAATCACTTAAAACGCAAAAAATTAATCAGTA
CGTAGATTATTTTCCACAACTCTCTCTTACATACAAATTAACAAATAATGCATATCAGAATGACATAGTA
AAGTCGAGAAAATCATGGAATCGTAACGAAACTTCCTCGTCTCTCTCTGATAATTCATCCAACTCAAGTG
GTGTATTTTGTGGTTACATTTACATATATTGTCAACACCAACTGTCGAATTCATTAAATCGGCTAAAATA
CGTTGATGTGATTCTGGAAATATCTTTAGGACAGTATATGAGTTATTCATCTTGTTCATTTTCCACTTTC
CACTGCGGACACCATACGGACACACAACCGGTTCTGAAATGCGTCACGCTCTTCTTCCTTTCATTCCAAC
TTTAATACATGCATGAAGTCGTAGTTCGGAGTTCATACTAAATTTCGGTCACTTTGTAATAAGAAAACTA
TTAACATTTTTCTTTTTCTTTTTTTAAACGTTAGCTAGGCCTCAAAGTTTCACAAAAAAAAAAGAAAAAA
AAAAGCTAGGCGTCGAAATCCATAACTTCAAAAGGCCTTCTTACATTCATCCAATCTCCAAACTTCTGTC
TTCACGCATTTATTGCTCAGGGACATCATGTCGCTACTCACTGCCACTTATTTGAATTGACATCCATTCA
TTCCATACATATATATTACCTTCACTTAAAGTTGTAAGTATATAGAATTTTAAGCATTCCTGCCAAATAA
GTTTTGGATCGAACCTAAACTAACAAAGAGGTTACTGTTTTGTAACTTTCTTTTTTGATGTGGGGTCATT
CAAAGGGTTTACATGCATTTTACAATGGTCTGTGATGAATATGGAGGTTCAGTCTTTGGTAGATAAAACT
TGTTATGTGGCCTTAAACCAAATAGATTGTAGTTTGTACAATGACATATTTATGGTTATATTCGGTTTTC
CAATATGTTTAGGAATATATATCACCGTTTTTTTTTGGGTAGACATTTTAACGATTATAGAGGAAAATTT
TGAATGATGGCTGTACTGGGAAAAGAGTGTAAGTTGTGATCATCATATGTAATTTTATTTTGTGTGACAT
TATAACACTTCTTCCAAAAGACAAAAGTTTAGGTTAATTAATATAAGAAACCAATAAAGAATCATGAACA
AAGAGAGAACTTCTATCATTTTTGATATGAAATCGTCCGTTAAAATATTGTTCTTTGTGATCGCATATGC
TGTATGTACTTAGATTTGATCAATTAATCAACATTTACAACAAAATAAGATCAATTGTTTATAATGATGA
TCTAAGCGAATTTAGATTTGTTTGTTATTATAGAACTCATTACTAAACATTTAAGTTCCATTCTCGTTTA
AAACATGAACGCTAGTTTATGAAACTCAGAACCAACCATGTAAAACTCCACAAAATTTCTAGTAAAATGC
TTTTGTTCAAAATAATGAAAATCATAAAATTTTTTGATGAATTATGAATCCTAAAATCTATCTGAATTAA
ATATAGTTAACTACAAAAGAAATTGCCAAACATATATGTACGCACTTTGATCAAATAACTAGCTAGTCAG
CTTAGTTTGTTTTTTTCAATACATCCCCTATAAATCTATGTTATCCCTAATCAAGTATTACAATAAATGA
TACAGTAATAATAACCTTAATGAAAAAAACTTATCAAATTATCAGAGATAAGGAAAAAGAAAACACTAAT
AAAGTTGTTTTTTTGTGTGTCAAAGTTAAAATTTTAGAGGACAATAATAACATTAAGAAATTAAATCGTG
GCCAGTTTGCTAGTGAATATGTCGGCTTCATGAGCATAACTAAATAGGTATAAAAAAATAAAAATATCGG
AAAAAGAAAAGAGAAGGAAAAAAAAAGGAGAGGAAGAAGAAAAAGCTGTTCCTGTGCTTTAGCAGACCTT
TTGGTAGTTGTCCTGGTCGCTGATCATCCCTTTCCGACAACTCTGTTGCTCTTTCTCTCACGTTTGAGTC
TTAATCTTCGATTGTCCTTGGTCATCCTTAAGTTTTGTTTTTCTCTTTCGATTCATTTTCCAGATTTCTT
TTTATAGAAACCCGTCTCTTTGATTTGATTCCCCCCAAGAAAGGAAAGCAAAACAAAGAAGAGCAGCTGA
ATCAAGTAACTTTGTGGGTGTTTTTGAATTATCTGACTCGAGATAAAGAGCTTCGTTAAAAACGGAATCT
TTTTTAAGGTCGTATGCTTTGTTTGTCTCTCCGGAGATTCCGCGTGTGAAAAGTCGTGGTTTTTGATCTC
TTTGAGATACTTAAAATTTCCGAGAAATTGGCGGCTCTGTCGGAGATAAAAAGCTGAGATCTTGGAGTTC
CCCATTTCTGATTAACGATTCTCTCTGCTGTTACTTGAGCTAGGAAGCTATTAACAACTTGAGTGAAAGT
TTAGGGCTTTTGATGAAGCTCTCACGCAAAGAGCTTAGCTTTGTATAAGCTCAGATTCAGATTATTTATT
GGGTTTATTCTTCAGAGAAAGTAAAGTTGAGTGATCAACACCATGAAAGCTCCTTCATCAAATGGAGTTT
CTCCTAATCCTGTTGAAGGTTTGTGTGTTTCTCGTATCTGATAAATGTCAATCCTTTAGTAGAAGAAATT
CATTGCTGGATTTGAATAGATTCAAGTTTTAAGTAGAAGAGGTCACACATTTCTTCAGAATTGCTGGATT
TGAGAACCTGAATTGAATCAGTTTCGGTCATTTTCTGCTTAGAGAGTAAGCTAAGTTACTATTGTATTGG
TTTATAAAGACTGTGGCTTTTAGTTGGTTTAGAGCAGTTCTCTCCTATCTTGTTGGTTTGATAATAGTAC
TTGAATGAAGATCCTAGAGATTTTAAGTAATCACAGCTTTGATGTTGTGTGAATGCAGGAGAAAGGGGCT
CCATGGTGAGCAAGGGCGAGGAGCTGTTCACCGGGGTGGTGCCCATCCTGGTCGAGCTGGACGGCGACGT
AAACGGCCACAAGTTCAGCGTGTCCGGCGAGGGCGAGGGCGATGCCACCTACGGCAAGCTGACCCTGAAG
TTCATCTGCACCACCGGCAAGCTGCCCGTGCCCTGGCCCACCCTCGTGACCACCTTCACCTACGGCGTGC
AGTGCTTCAGCCGCTACCCCGACCACATGAAGCAGCACGACTTCTTCAAGTCCGCCATGCCCGAAGGCTA
CGTCCAGGAGCGCACCATCTTCTTCAAGGACGACGGCAACTACAAGACCCGCGCCGAGGTGAAGTTCGAG
GGCGACACCCTGGTGAACCGCATCGAGCTGAAGGGCATCGACTTCAAGGAGGACGGCAACATCCTGGGGC
ACAAGCTGGAGTACAACTACAACAGCCACAACGTCTATATCATGGCCGACAAGCAGAAGAACGGCATCAA
GGTGAACTTCAAGATCCGCCACAACATCGAGGACGGCAGCGTGCAGCTCGCCGACCACTACCAGCAGAAC
ACCCCCATCGGCGACGGCCCCGTGCTGCTGCCCGACAACCACTACCTGAGCACCCAGTCCGCCCTGAGCA
AAGACCCCAACGAGAAGCGCGATCACATGGTCCTGCTGGAGTTCGTGACCGCCGCCGGGATCACTCACGG
CATGGACGAGCTGTACAAGATTGCTGCAGCGGCCGAATTCAAGCGTGAAGAGCAAGCAAGGAAAGCTAAG
GTGAACAATGAGAAAAAGACGGAAATAGTGAAACCAGAGAGTTGTAGCAATGAAGGAGATGTCAAGGATC
TGAAAAGAAAGGACTCTGAGGATGGAAACGAGGGTGAGGAAGAAGAAGCTTCTTCGAAACCGAAAAAGCC
AAAAGTTGCTCTTTCTCATCTTCAGGACATTGACGACACAGAAGCTGATCAAGAAGAAGAGTCAGGTGGA
TCCTAGATAACCTTTACCTTCATTCCCTGTAAATTGGTACCCTGCAAAGCTTTCGTTCGTATCATCGGTT
TCGACAACGTTCGTCAAGTTCAATGCATCAGTTTCATTGCGCACACACCAGAATCCTACTGAGTTTGAGT
ATTATGGCATTGGGAAAACTGTTTTTCTTGTACCATTTGTTGTGCTTGTAATTTACTGTGTTTTTTATTC
GGTTTTCGCTATCGAACTGTGAAATGGAAATGGATGGAGAAGAGTTAATGAATGATATGGTCCTTTTGTT
CATTCTCAAATTAATATTATTTGTTTTTTCTCTTATTTGTTGTGTGTTGAATTTGAAATTATAAGAGATA
TGCAAACATTTTGTTTTGAGTAAAAATGTGTCAAATCGTGGCCTCTAATGACCGAAGTTAATATGAGGAG
TAAAACACTTGTAGTTGTACCATTATGCTTATTCACTAGGCAACAAATATATTTTCAGACCTAGAAAAGC
TGCAAATGTTACTGAATACAAGTATGTCCTCTTGTGTTTTAGACATTTATGAACTTTCCTTTATGTAATT
TTCCAGAATCCTTGTCAGATTCTAATCATTGCTTTATAATTATAGTTATACTCATGGATTTGTAGTTGAG
TATGAAAATATTTTTTAATGCATTTTATGACTTGCCAATTGATTGACAACATGCATCAATCGACTAGTCG
ACGAGTCAGTAATAAACGGCGTCAAAGTGGTTGCAGCCGGCACACACGAGTCGTGTTTATCAACTCAAAG
CACAAATACTTTTCCTCAACCTAAAAATAAGGCAATTAGCCAAAAACAACTTTGCGTGTAAACAACGCTC
AATACACGTGTCATTTTATTATTAGCTATTGCTTCACCGCCTTAGCTTTCTCGTGACCTAGTCGTCCTCG
TCTTTTCTTCTTCTTCTTCTATAAAACAATACCCAAAGAGCTCTTCTTCTTCACAATTCAGATTTCAATT
TCTCAAAATCTTAAAAACTTTCTCTCAATTCTCTCTACCGTGATCAAGGTAAATTTCTGTGTTCCTTATT
CTCTCAAAATCTTCGATTTTGTTTTCGTTCGATCCCAATTTCGTATATGTTCTTTGGTTTAGATTCTGTT
AATCTTAGATCGAAGACGATTTTCTGGGTTTGATCGTTAGATATCATCTTAATTCTCGATTAGGGTTTCA
TAGATATCATCCGATTTGTTCAAATAATTTGAGTTTTGTCGAATAATTACTCTTCGATTTGTGATTTCTA
TCTAGATCTGGTGTTAGTTTCTAGTTTGTGCGATCGAATTTGTAGATTAATCTGAGTTTTTCTGATTAAC
ACCACACCAATCTGGTACCAGAAAAGGGGAGAAGCAAAACCATGGGTAAAAAGCCTGAACTCACCGCGAC
GTCTGTCGAGAAGTTTCTGATCGAAAAGTTCGACAGCGTCTCCGACCTGATGCAGCTCTCGGAGGGCGAA
GAATCTCGTGCTTTCAGCTTCGATGTAGGAGGGCGTGGATATGTCCTGCGGGTAAATAGCTGCGCCGATG
GTTTCTACAAAGATCGTTATGTTTATCGGCACTTTGCATCGGCCGCGCTCCCGATTCCGGAAGTGCTTGA
CATTGGGGCATTCAGCGAGAGCCTGACCTATTGCATCTCCCGCCGTGCACAGGGTGTCACGTTGCAAGAC
CTGCCTGAAACCGAACTGCCCGCTGTTCTGCAACCGGTCGCGGAGGCGATGGATGCCATCGCTGCGGCCG
ATCTTAGCCAGACGAGCGGGTTCGGCCCATTCGGACCGCAAGGAATCGGTCAATACACTACATGGCGTGA
TTTCATATGCGCGATTGCTGATCCCCATGTGTATCACTGGCAAACTGTGATGGACGACACCGTCAGTGCG
TCCGTCGCGCAGGCTCTCGATGAGCTGATGCTTTGGGCCGAGGACTGCCCCGAAGTCCGGCACCTCGTGC
ACGCGGATTTCGGCTCCAACAATGTCCTGACGGACAATGGCCGCATAACAGCGGTCATTGACTGGAGCGA
GGCGATGTTCGGGGATTCCCAATACGAGGTCGCCAACATCTTCTTCTGGAGGCCGTGGTTGGCTTGTATG
GAGCAGCAGACGCGCTACTTCGAGCGGAGGCATCCGGAGCTTGCAGGATCGCCGCGGCTCCGGGCGTATA
TGCTCCGCATTGGTCTTGACCAACTCTATCAGAGCTTGGTTGACGGCAATTTCGATGATGCAGCTTGGGC
GCAGGGTCGATGCGACGCAATCGTCCGATCCGGAGCCGGGACTGTCGGGCGTACACAAATCGCCCGCAGA
AGCGCGGCCGTCTGGACCGATGGCTGTGTAGAAGTACTCGCCGATAGTGGAAACCGACGCCCCAGCACTC
GTCCGAGGGCAAAGGAATAGATGCATCCTGCTTTAATGAGATATGCGAGACGCCTATGATCGCATGATAT
TTGCTTTCAATTCTGTTGTGCACGTTGTAAAAAACCTGAGCATGTGTAGCTCAGATCCTTACCGCCGGTT
TCGGTTCATTCTAATGAATATATCACCCGTTACTATCGTATTTTTATGAATAATATTCTCCGTTCAATTT
ACTGATTG
